Addgene plasmid #194040: RcSxph D794A
Purpose: Protein expression and characterization
Depositing lab: Dan Minor. Depositing organization: University of California, San Francisco (UCSF). Publication: Definition of a saxitoxin (STX) binding code enables discovery and characterization of the anuran saxiphilin family. Chen Z, Zakrzewska S, Hajare HS, Alvarez-Buylla A, Abderemane-Ali F, Bogan M, Ramirez D, O'Connell LA, Du Bois J, Minor DL Jr. Proc Natl Acad Sci U S A. 2022 Nov;119(44):e2210114119. doi: 10.1073/pnas.2210114119. Epub 2022 Oct 24. PubMed 36279441.
Backbone
  Vector backbone: pFastBac1
  Backbone manufacturer: Invitrogen
  Vector type: Insect Expression
Growth in bacteria
  Bacterial resistance: Ampicillin, 100 μg/mL
  Growth temperature: 37°C
  Growth strain: DH5alpha
  Copy number: High Copy
Gene/Insert
  Gene/Insert name: Rana catesbeiana Saxiphilin
  Species: Rana catesbeiana
  Mutation: D794A
  GenBank ID: U05246.1
  Promoter: Polyhedrin
  Tag / fusion protein: mEGFP, (C terminal on insert); His10 (C terminal on insert)
  Cloning method: Gibson Cloning
  Sequencing primers: 5′ Polyhedrin forward; 3′ GFP reverse
Terms and licenses: Academic/Nonprofit Terms; Industry Terms: Not Available to Industry
Depositor comments: Mutation numbering scheme is based on the predicted signal peptide (SP) cleavage site and does not include SP. Relative to U05246.1, RcSxph contains an additional M following signal peptide.
How to cite: RcSxph D794A was a gift from Dan Minor (Addgene plasmid # 194040 ; http://n2t.net/addgene:194040 ; RRID:Addgene_194040)
