[The description below was written by a language model from this plasmid's Addgene catalogue record and pLannotate feature annotations shown in this document.]
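Description:
RcSxph D794A is an insect-cell expression construct built on the pFastBac1 baculovirus donor backbone. It is an 8.0 kb plasmid propagated in E. coli at high copy from a ColE1/pUC-type origin under ampicillin selection (AmpR), and it also carries an f1 origin. As in other pFastBac vectors, the expression cassette sits together with a gentamicin resistance gene (GmR, driven by the Pc integron promoter) between the Tn7R and Tn7L ends. This mini-Tn7 element can be transposed into a baculovirus shuttle genome (bacmid) in a suitable E. coli host, giving recombinant baculovirus DNA for infection of insect cells.

The payload is the coding sequence for saxiphilin from the American bullfrog Rana catesbeiana, a soluble protein that specifically binds the neurotoxin saxitoxin. It carries the point substitution D794A. According to the depositor, residue numbering starts after the predicted signal peptide cleavage site and excludes the signal peptide. The depositor also notes that the construct has one extra methionine following the signal peptide relative to the reference GenBank entry. Transcription is driven by the strong, very late polyhedrin promoter and terminated by an SV40 polyadenylation signal. The saxiphilin open reading frame is fused at its C terminus to monomeric EGFP and then a His10 tag, which the automated annotation picks up only as a partial 6xHis match. These tags provide a fluorescent readout and a handle for metal-affinity purification. The stated purpose is protein expression and characterization, and the associated work concerns defining the saxitoxin-binding determinants of saxiphilins. This suggests the alanine mutant is meant to test the contribution of this residue, although the record does not spell out its role.
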