Features (pLannotate 1.2.2; 17 found; start..end, strand, type, name):
    156..247     +  promoter       polyhedrin promoter: polh from Autographa californica; promoter for the baculovirus polyhedrin gene
    290..2824    +  CDS            SAX_LITCT: Experimental evidence at protein level: Swiss-Prot protein existence level 1. Binds specifically to the neurotoxin saxitoxin. Its physiological role may be to transport or sequester an endogenous organic molecule other than Fe(3+). It may participate in a detoxification mechanism for neutralizing a microbial toxin. From Lithobates catesbeianus (American bullfrog) (Rana catesbeiana).
   2873..3586    +  CDS            mEGFP: mEGFP is a basic (constitutively fluorescent) green fluorescent protein published in 2002, derived from Aequorea victoria. It has moderate acid sensitivity.
   3599..3615    +  CDS            6xHis (fragment): 6xHis affinity tag
   3658..3741    +  CDS            large T antigen (fragment): large T antigen from SV40 (simian virus 40)
   3764..3898    +  polyA_signal   SV40 poly(A) signal: SV40 polyadenylation signal
   3927..4092    -  mobile_element Tn7L: mini-Tn7 element (left end of the Tn7 transposon) Tn7
   4255..4271    +  CDS            lacZα (fragment): LacZα fragment of β-galactosidase; lacZ fragment
   4276..4730    +  rep_origin     f1 ori (sequence partly withheld): f1 bacteriophage origin of replication; arrow indicates direction of (+) strand synthesis
   4756..4860    +  promoter       AmpR promoter: bla
   4861..5721    +  CDS            AmpR: β-lactamase; bla; confers resistance to ampicillin, carbenicillin, and related antibiotics
   5892..6480    +  rep_origin     ori: high-copy-number ColE1/pMB1/pBR322/pUC origin of replication
   6666..6717    -  misc_feature   bom (fragment): basis of mobility region from pBR322
   6785..7009    -  mobile_element Tn7R: mini-Tn7 element (right end of the Tn7 transposon) Tn7
   7076..7609    -  CDS            GmR: gentamycin acetyltransferase; aacC1; confers resistance to gentamycin
   7779..7807    -  promoter       Pc promoter: intI1 (promoter lies within the coding sequence); class 1 integron promoter
   7785..129     -  CDS            YPR2_ECOLX (fragment) (across the origin): Protein predicted: Swiss-Prot protein existence level 4. From Escherichia coli.
>Addgene plasmid #194040 | RcSxph D794A | addgene full sequence | sequence record 394479 | Addgene NGS Result
GGAAGACCTCGGCCGTCGCGGCGCTTGCCGGTGGTGCTGACCCCGGATGAAGTGGTTCGCATCCTCGGTT
TTCTGGAAGGCGAGCATCGTTTGTTCGCCCAGGACTCTAGCTATAGTTCTAGTGGTTGGCTACGTATACT
CCGGAATATTAATAGATCATGGAGATAATTAAAATGATAACCATCTCGCAAATAAATAAGTATTTTACTG
TTTTCGTAACAGTTTTGTAATAAAAAAACCTATAAATATTCCGGATTATTCATACCGTCCCACCATCGGG
CGCGGATCCATGGCTCCTACCTTCCAGACCGCTCTGTTCTTCACCATCATCTCCCTGTCCTTCGCTATGG
CCCCGAACGCAAAGCAAGTCCGCTGGTGTGCTATCAGCGACCTGGAGCAGAAGAAATGCAACGATCTGGT
TGGTAGCTGCAACGTGCCGGACATCACCCTGGTGTGCGTTCTGCGTAGCAGCACCGAAGATTGCATGACC
GCGATCAAGGACGGTCAGGCGGATGCTATGTTCCTGGACAGCGGCGAGGTGTACGAAGCGAGCAAAGATC
CGTACAACCTGAAGCCGATCATCGCTGAACCGTACAGCAGCAACCGTGACCTGCAGAAGTGCCTGAAAGA
GCGTCAGCAGGCGCTGGCTAAGAAAATGATCGGTCACTACATCCCGCAGTGCGATGAGAAAGGCAACTAC
CAACCGCAGCAGTGCCACGGTAGCACCGGTCACTGCTGGTGCGTTAACGCGATGGGTGAAAAGATCAGCG
GTACCAACACCCCGCCGGGTCAGACCCGTGCTACCTGCGAGCGTCACGAACTGCCGAAGTGCCTGAAAGA
ACGTCAGGTGGCGCTGGGTGGCGACGAGAAAGTTCTGGGTCGTTTCGTGCCGCAGTGCGATGAAAAGGGC
AACTACGAGCCGCAGCAGTTCCACGGTAGCACCGGCTACTCCTGGTGTGTTAACGCGATCGGCGAGGAAA
TCGCTGGCACCAAAACCCCGCCGGGCAAGATCCCGGCTACCTGCCAGAAGCACGACCTGGTGACCACCTG
CCACTACGCGGTTGCTATGGTGAAGAAAAGCAGCGCGTTCCAGTTCAACCAGCTGAAGGGCAAACGTAGC
TGCCACAGCGGTGTTAGCAAAACCGACGGCTGGAAGGCGCTGGTGACCGTTCTGGTGGAAAAGAAACTGC
TGAGCTGGGATGGTCCGGCGAAAGAGAGCATCCAGCGTGCTATGAGCAAGTTCTTCAGCGTGAGCTGCAT
TCCGGGTGCTACCCAGACCAACCTGTGCAAGCAGTGCAAAGGCGAGGAAGGCAAGAACTGCAAAAACAGC
CACGACGAACCGTACTACGGTAACTACGGCGCGTTCCGTTGCCTGAAGGAAGACATGGGTGACGTTGCGT
TCCTGCGTAGCACCGCTCTGAGCGACGAGCACAGCGAAGTGTACGAGCTGCTGTGCCCGGATAACACCCG
TAAGCCGCTGAACAAGTACAAAGAGTGCAACCTGGGTACCGTTCCGGCTGGCACCGTGGTTACCCGTAAG
ATCAGCGACAAAACCGAAGACATCAACAACTTCCTGATGGAGGCGCAGAAGCGTCAGTGCAAACTGTTCA
GCAGCGCTCACGGCAAGGACCTGATGTTCGACGATAGCACCCTGCAGCTGGCTCTGCTGAGCAGCGAGGT
TGATGCTTTCCTGTACCTGGGTGTGAAACTGTTCCACGCGATGAAGGCTCTGACCGGCGACGCTCACCTG
CCGAGCAAGAACAAAGTGCGTTGGTGCACCATCAACAAGCTGGAAAAGATGAAATGCGACGATTGGAGCG
CGGTTAGCGGTGGCGCGATCGCTTGCACCGAGGCTAGCTGCCCGAAGGGCTGCGTGAAACAGATCCTGAA
GGGCGAAGCGGACGCTGTTAAGCTGGAAGTGCAGTACATGTACGAGGCGCTGATGTGCGGTCTGCTGCCG
GCTGTTGAGGAATACCACAACAAAGACGATTTCGGTCCGTGCAAGACCCCAGGTAGCCCGTACACCGACT
TCGGCACCCTGCGTGCGGTTGCTCTGGTGAAGAAAAGCAACAAAGACATCAACTGGAACAACATCAAGGG
CAAGAAGAGCTGCCACACCGGTGTGGGCGACATCGCTGGCTGGGTTATCCCGGTGAGCCTGATCCGTCGT
CAGAACGATAACAGCGACATCGATAGCTTCTTCGGCGAGAGCTGCGCGCCGGGCAGCGACACCAAAAGCA
ACCTGTGCAAGCTGTGCATCGGTGACCCGAAGAACAGCGCGGCTAACACCAAATGCAGCCTGAGCGACAA
GGAAGCGTACTACGGTAACCAGGGCGCTTTCCGTTGCCTGGTGGAGAAAGGTGACGTTGCTTTCGTGCCG
CACACCGTGGTTTTCGAAAACACCGATGGCAAGAACCCGGCGGTTTGGGCTAAGAACCTGAAAAGCGAAG
ACTTCGAGCTGCTGTGCCTGGATGGTAGCCGTGCGCCGGTGAGCAACTACAAGAGCTGCAAACTGAGCGG
TATCCCGCCGCCGGCTATCGTTACCCGTGAGGAAAGCATCAGCGACGTGGTTCGTATCGTGGCTAACCAG
CAGAGCCTGTACGGTCGTAAAGGCTTCGAGAAGGATATGTTCCAGCTGTTCAGCAGCAACAAGGGTAACA
ACCTGCTGTTCAACGACAACACCCAGTGCCTGATCACCTTCGATCGTCAGCCGAAAGACATCATGGAAGC
TTACTTCGGCAAGCCGTACTACACCACCGTGTACGGCGCGTCCCGCTCCGCTATGTCCTCCGAACTGATT
TCCGCCTGTACCATTAAACACTGCTCGAATTCTTTGGAAGTTTTGTTTCAAGGTCCAACTGCTGCCGCCG
CTGTGAGCAAGGGCGAGGAGCTGTTCACCGGGGTGGTGCCCATCCTGGTCGAGCTGGACGGCGACGTAAA
CGGCCACAAGTTCAGCGTGTCCGGCGAGGGCGAGGGCGATGCCACCTACGGCAAGCTGACCCTGAAGTTC
ATCTGCACCACCGGCAAGCTGCCCGTGCCCTGGCCCACCCTCGTGACCACCCTGACCTACGGCGTGCAGT
GCTTCAGCCGCTACCCCGACCACATGAAGCAGCACGACTTCTTCAAGTCCGCCATGCCCGAAGGCTACGT
CCAGGAGCGCACCATCTTCTTCAAGGACGACGGCAACTACAAGACCCGCGCCGAGGTGAAGTTCGAGGGC
GACACCCTGGTGAACCGCATCGAGCTGAAGGGCATCGACTTCAAGGAGGACGGCAACATCCTGGGGCACA
AGCTGGAGTACAACTACAACAGCCACAACGTCTATATCATGGCCGACAAGCAGAAGAACGGCATCAAGGT
GAACTTCAAGATCCGCCACAACATCGAGGACGGCAGCGTGCAGCTCGCCGACCACTACCAGCAGAACACC
CCCATCGGCGACGGCCCCGTGCTGCTGCCCGACAACCACTACCTGAGCACCCAGTCCAAGCTGAGCAAAG
ACCCCAACGAGAAGCGCGATCACATGGTCCTGCTGGAGTTCGTGACCGCCGCCGGGATCACTCTCGGCAT
GGACGAGCTGTACAAGTCCGGAGGTGGTCACCATCACCATCACCACCATCACCATCACTAATAGAAGCTT
GTCGAGAAGTACTAGAGGATCATAATCAGCCATACCACATTTGTAGAGGTTTTACTTGCTTTAAAAAACC
TCCCACACCTCCCCCTGAACCTGAAACATAAAATGAATGCAATTGTTGTTGTTAACTTGTTTATTGCAGC
TTATAATGGTTACAAATAAAGCAATAGCATCACAAATTTCACAAATAAAGCATTTTTTTCACTGCATTCT
AGTTGTGGTTTGTCCAAACTCATCAATGTATCTTATCATGTCTGGATCTGATCACTGCTTGAGCCTAGGA
GATCCGAACCAGATAAGTGAAATCTAGTTCCAAACTATTTTGTCATTTTTAATTTTCGTATTAGCTTACG
ACGCTACACCCAGTTCCCATCTATTTTGTCACTCTTCCCTAAATAATCCTTAAAAACTCCATTTCCACCC
CTCCCAGTTCCCAACTATTTTGTCCGCCCACAGCGGGGCATTTTTCTTCCTGTTATGTTTTTAATCAAAC
ATCCTGCCAACTCCATGTGACAAACCGTCATCTTCGGCTACTTTTTCTCTGTCACAGAATGAAAATTTTT
CTGTCATCTCTTCGTTATTAATGTTTGTAATTGACTGAATATCAACGCTTATTTGCAGCCTGAATGGCGA
ATGGG
[124 nt withheld, positions 4276-4399]
C
[91 nt withheld, positions 4401-4491]
A
[49 nt withheld, positions 4493-4541]
CCTTTGACGTTGGAGTCCACGTTCTT
[37 nt withheld, positions 4568-4604]
ACCCTATCTCGGTCTATTCTTTTGATTTATAAGGGATTTTGCCGATTTCGGCCTATTGGTTAAAAAATGA
GCTGATTTAACAAAAATTTAACGCGAATTTTAACAAAATATTAACGCTTACAATTTAGGTGGCACTTTTC
GGGGAAATGTGCGCGGAACCCCTATTTGTTTATTTTTCTAAATACATTCAAATATGTATCCGCTCATGAG
ACAATAACCCTGATAAATGCTTCAATAATATTGAAAAAGGAAGAGTATGAGTATTCAACATTTCCGTGTC
GCCCTTATTCCCTTTTTTGCGGCATTTTGCCTTCCTGTTTTTGCTCACCCAGAAACGCTGGTGAAAGTAA
AAGATGCTGAAGATCAGTTGGGTGCACGAGTGGGTTACATCGAACTGGATCTCAACAGCGGTAAGATCCT
TGAGAGTTTTCGCCCCGAAGAACGTTTTCCAATGATGAGCACTTTTAAAGTTCTGCTATGTGGCGCGGTA
TTATCCCGTATTGACGCCGGGCAAGAGCAACTCGGTCGCCGCATACACTATTCTCAGAATGACTTGGTTG
AGTACTCACCAGTCACAGAAAAGCATCTTACGGATGGCATGACAGTAAGAGAATTATGCAGTGCTGCCAT
AACCATGAGTGATAACACTGCGGCCAACTTACTTCTGACAACGATCGGAGGACCGAAGGAGCTAACCGCT
TTTTTGCACAACATGGGGGATCATGTAACTCGCCTTGATCGTTGGGAACCGGAGCTGAATGAAGCCATAC
CAAACGACGAGCGTGACACCACGATGCCTGTAGCAATGGCAACAACGTTGCGCAAACTATTAACTGGCGA
ACTACTTACTCTAGCTTCCCGGCAACAATTAATAGACTGGATGGAGGCGGATAAAGTTGCAGGACCACTT
CTGCGCTCGGCCCTTCCGGCTGGCTGGTTTATTGCTGATAAATCTGGAGCCGGTGAGCGTGGGTCTCGCG
GTATCATTGCAGCACTGGGGCCAGATGGTAAGCCCTCCCGTATCGTAGTTATCTACACGACGGGGAGTCA
GGCAACTATGGATGAACGAAATAGACAGATCGCTGAGATAGGTGCCTCACTGATTAAGCATTGGTAACTG
TCAGACCAAGTTTACTCATATATACTTTAGATTGATTTAAAACTTCATTTTTAATTTAAAAGGATCTAGG
TGAAGATCCTTTTTGATAATCTCATGACCAAAATCCCTTAACGTGAGTTTTCGTTCCACTGAGCGTCAGA
CCCCGTAGAAAAGATCAAAGGATCTTCTTGAGATCCTTTTTTTCTGCGCGTAATCTGCTGCTTGCAAACA
AAAAAACCACCGCTACCAGCGGTGGTTTGTTTGCCGGATCAAGAGCTACCAACTCTTTTTCCGAAGGTAA
CTGGCTTCAGCAGAGCGCAGATACCAAATACTGTTCTTCTAGTGTAGCCGTAGTTAGGCCACCACTTCAA
GAACTCTGTAGCACCGCCTACATACCTCGCTCTGCTAATCCTGTTACCAGTGGCTGCTGCCAGTGGCGAT
AAGTCGTGTCTTACCGGGTTGGACTCAAGACGATAGTTACCGGATAAGGCGCAGCGGTCGGGCTGAACGG
GGGGTTCGTGCACACAGCCCAGCTTGGAGCGAACGACCTACACCGAACTGAGATACCTACAGCGTGAGCT
ATGAGAAAGCGCCACGCTTCCCGAAGGGAGAAAGGCGGACAGGTATCCGGTAAGCGGCAGGGTCGGAACA
GGAGAGCGCACGAGGGAGCTTCCAGGGGGAAACGCCTGGTATCTTTATAGTCCTGTCGGGTTTCGCCACC
TCTGACTTGAGCGTCGATTTTTGTGATGCTCGTCAGGGGGGCGGAGCCTATGGAAAAACGCCAGCAACGC
GGCCTTTTTACGGTTCCTGGCCTTTTGCTGGCCTTTTGCTCACATGTTCTTTCCTGCGTTATCCCCTGAT
TCTGTGGATAACCGTATTACCGCCTTTGAGTGAGCTGATACCGCTCGCCGCAGCCGAACGACCGAGCGCA
GCGAGTCAGTGAGCGAGGAAGCGGAAGAGCGCCTGATGCGGTATTTTCTCCTTACGCATCTGTGCGGTAT
TTCACACCGCATAGACCAGCCGCGTAACCTGGCAAAATCGGTTACGGTTGAGTAATAAATGGATGCCCTG
CGTAAGCGGGTGTGGGCGGACAATAAAGTCTTAAACTGAACAAAATAGATCTAAACTATGACAATAAAGT
CTTAAACTAGACAGAATAGTTGTAAACTGAAATCAGTCCAGTTATGCTGTGAAAAAGCATACTGGACTTT
TGTTATGGCTAAAGCAAACTCTTCATTTTCTGAAGTGCAAATTGCCCGTCGTATTAAAGAGGGGCGTGGC
CAAGGGCATGGTAAAGACTATATTCGCGGCGTTGTGACAATTTACCGAACAACTCCGCGGCCGGGAAGCC
GATCTCGGCTTGAACGAATTGTTAGGTGGCGGTACTTGGGTCGATATCAAAGTGCATCACTTCTTCCCGT
ATGCCCAACTTTGTATAGAGAGCCACTGCGGGATCGTCACCGTAATCTGCTTGCACGTAGATCACATAAG
CACCAAGCGCGTTGGCCTCATGCTTGAGGAGATTGATGAGCGCGGTGGCAATGCCCTGCCTCCGGTGCTC
GCCGGAGACTGCGAGATCATAGATATAGATCTCACTACGCGGCTGCTCAAACTTGGGCAGAACGTAAGCC
GCGAGAGCGCCAACAACCGCTTCTTGGTCGAAGGCAGCAAGCGCGATGAATGTCTTACTACGGAGCAAGT
TCCCGAGGTAATCGGAGTCCGGCTGATGTTGGGAGTAGGTGGCTACGTCTCCGAACTCACGACCGAAAAG
ATCAAGAGCAGCCCGCATGGATTTGACTTGGTCAGGGCCGAGCCTACATGTGCGAATGATGCCCATACTT
GAGCCACCTAACTTTGTTTTAGGGCGACTGCCCTGCTGCGTAACATCGTTGCTGCTCCATAACATCAAAC
ATCGACCCACGGCGTAACGCGCTTGCTGCTTGGATGCCCGAGGCATAGACTGTACAAAAAAACAGTCATA
ACAAGCCATGAAAACCGCCACTGCGCCGTTACCACCGCTGCGTTCGGTCAAGGTTCTGGACCAGTTGCGT
GAGCGCATACGCTACTTGCATTACAGTTTACGAACCGAACAGGCTTATGTCAACTGGGTTCGTGCCTTCA
TCCGTTTCCACGGTGTGCGTCACCCGGCAACCTTGGGCAGCAGCGAAGTCGAGGCATTTCTGTCCTGGCT
GGCGAACGAGCGCAAGGTTTCGGTCTCCACGCATCGTCAGGCATTGGCGGCCTTGCTGTTCTTCTACGGC
AAGGTGCTGTGCACGGATCTGCCCTGGCTTCAGGAGATC
